>Addgene plasmid #40222 | pLenti4/V5-DEST-P85(KS459del) | addgene partial sequence | sequence record 52336 | CMV-F 5'-CGCAAATGGGCGGTAGGCGTG-3'
GGTGGAATTCTGCAGATATCAACAAGTTTGTACAAAAAAGCAGGCTCCGCGGCCGCCCCCTTCACCATGG
ACTATAAGGACGATGATGACAAATCCATGGCCATGAGTGCTGAGGGGTACCAGTACAGAGCGCTGTATGA
TTATAAAAAGGAAAGAGAAGAAGATATTGACTTGCACTTGGGTGACATATTGACTGTGAATAAAGGGTCC
TTAGTAGCTCTTGGATTCAGTGATGGACAGGAAGCCAGGCCTGAAGAAATTGGCTGGTTAAATGGCTATA
ATGAAACCACAGGGGAAAGGGGGGACTTTCCGGGAACTTATGTAGAATATATTGGAAGGAAAAAAATCTC
GCCTCCCACACCAAAGCCCCGGCCACCTCGGCCTCTTCCTGTTGCACCAGGTTCTTCGAAAACTGAAGCA
GATGTTGAACAACAAGCTTTGACTCTCCCGGATCTTGCAGAGCAGTTTGCCCCTCCTGACATTGCCCCGC
CTCTTCTTATCAAGCTCGTGGAAGCCATTGAAAAGAAAGGTCTGGAATGTTCAACTCTATACAGAACACA
GAGCTCCAGCAACCTGGCAGAATTACGACAGCTTCTTGATTGTGATACACCCTCCGTGGACTTGGA
