>Addgene plasmid #40222 | pLenti4/V5-DEST-P85(KS459del) | addgene partial sequence | sequence record 54788 | hPIK3R1-F 5'-actgcctcctaaaccaccaa
ACAATATGTCCTTACAAGATGCTGAATGGTACTGGGGAGATATCTCGAGGGAAGAAGTGAATGAAAAACT
TCGAGATACAGCAGACGGGACCTTTTTGGTACGAGATGCGTCTACTAAAATGCATGGTGATTATACTCTT
ACACTAAGGAAAGGGGGAAATAACAAATTAATCAAAATATTTCATCGAGATGGGAAATATGGCTTCTCTG
ACCCATTAACCTTCAGTTCTGTGGTTGAATTAATAAACCACTACCGGAATGAATCTCTAGCTCAGTATAA
TCCCAAATTGGATGTGAAATTACTTTATCCAGTATCCAAATACCAACAGGATCAAGTTGTCAAAGAAGAT
AATATTGAAGCTGTAGGGAAAAAATTACATGAATATAACACTCAGTTTCAAGAAAATCGAGAATATGATA
GATTATATGAAGAATATACCCGCACATCCCAGGAAATCCAAATGAAAAGGACAGCTATTGAAGCATTTAA
TGAAACCATAAAAATATTTGAAGAACAGTGCCAGACCCAAGAGCGGTACAGCAAAGAATACATAGAAAAG
TTTAAACGTGAAGGCAATGAGAAAGAAATACAAAGGATTATGCATAATTATGATAAGTTGAAGTCTCGAA
TCAGTGAAATTATTGACAGTAGAAGAAGATTGGAAGAAGACTTGAAGAAGCAGGCAGCTGAGTATCGAGA
AATTGACAAACGTATGAACAGCATTAAACCAGACCTTATCCAGCTGAGAAAGACGAGAGACCAATACTTG
ATGTGGTTGACTCAAAAAGGTGTTCGGCAAAAGAAGTTGAACGAGTGGTTGGGCAATGAAAACACTGAAG
ACCAATATTCACTGGTGGAAGATGATGAAGATT
