[The description below was written by a language model from this plasmid's Addgene catalogue record.]
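Description:
pLenti4/V5-DEST-P85(KS459del) is a lentiviral mammalian expression plasmid of about 9.2 kb, built on the Invitrogen pLenti4/V5-DEST Gateway destination backbone. It is propagated in E. coli as a high-copy plasmid under ampicillin selection. The recorded growth strain is a recombination-deficient one of the kind commonly used to keep the repeated long terminal repeat sequences of lentiviral vectors stable. In mammalian cells, the listed selectable marker is Zeocin, which allows transduced or transfected populations to be enriched. No feature table accompanies the record, so the viral elements, origin of replication and other backbone parts can only be inferred from the backbone name and are not individually documented here.

The insert, introduced by Gateway recombination, is a roughly 2.2 kb human PIK3R1 coding sequence. PIK3R1 encodes p85-alpha, the regulatory subunit of class IA phosphoinositide 3-kinase. The sequence carries an in-frame mutation in which amino acids 459–460 (lysine-serine, per the construct name) are replaced by a single asparagine. Expression is driven by the CMV promoter, and the protein carries an N-terminal Flag tag for detection or immunoprecipitation. The Flag-tagged p85 sequence was derived from an earlier construct. The backbone normally offers a C-terminal V5 epitope, but the record lists only the Flag tag and does not say whether V5 is fused in frame.

The record does not state a specific purpose. The design suits packaging into lentiviral particles for stable expression of this mutant p85 in human or other mammalian cells, for example to compare its effect on PI3K signalling with that of the wild-type protein.
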