Addgene plasmid #40222: pLenti4/V5-DEST-P85(KS459del)
Depositing lab: Lynda Chin. Depositing organization: Dana-Farber Cancer Institute.
Backbone
  Vector backbone: pLenti4-V5/DEST
  Backbone manufacturer: Invitrogen
  Backbone size w/o insert (bp): 6949
  Total vector size (bp): 9200
  Vector type: Mammalian Expression, Lentiviral
  Selectable markers: Zeocin
Growth in bacteria
  Bacterial resistance: Ampicillin, 100 μg/mL
  Growth temperature: 37°C
  Growth strain: Stbl3
  Copy number: High Copy
Gene/Insert
  Gene/Insert name: P85(KS459delN) (alt name: PIK3R1)
  Species: H. sapiens (human)
  Insert size (bp): 2175
  Mutation: amino acids 459-460 replaced with asparagine
  Entrez Gene: PIK3R1 (a.k.a. AGM7, GRB1, IMD36, p85, p85-ALPHA, p85alpha)
  Promoter: CMV
  Tag / fusion protein: Flag (N terminal on insert)
  Cloning method: Gateway Cloning
  Sequencing primers: 5′ CMV forward; 3′ V5 reverse
Resource information
  A portion of this plasmid was derived from a plasmid made by: Flag-tagged human P85 construct was provided by Dr Jayne Stommel (National Cancer Institute).
Terms and licenses: Academic/Nonprofit Terms; Industry Terms: Not Available to Industry
How to cite: pLenti4/V5-DEST-P85(KS459del) was a gift from Lynda Chin (Addgene plasmid # 40222 ; http://n2t.net/addgene:40222 ; RRID:Addgene_40222)
